Addgene plasmid #89393: L40C-CRISPR.EFS.PAC
Purpose: (Empty Backbone) Lentiviral CRISPR-Cas9 delivery for SpCas9 and sgRNA (hU6), PAC (Puromycin resistance) coexpression, EFS Promoter driven
Depositing lab: Dirk Heckl. Depositing organization: Medizinische Hochschule Hannover. Publication: CRISPR-Cas9-induced t(11;19)/MLL-ENL translocations initiate leukemia in human hematopoietic progenitor cells in vivo. Reimer J, Knoess S, Labuhn M, Charpentier EM, Gohring G, Schlegelberger B, Klusmann JH, Heckl D. Haematologica. 2017 Jun 1. pii: haematol.2017.164046. doi: 10.3324/haematol.2017.164046. PubMed 28572162.
Backbone
  Vector backbone: SIN40C
  Modifications to backbone: modified pLKO5
  Vector type: Lentiviral, CRISPR
  Selectable markers: Puromycin
Growth in bacteria
  Bacterial resistance: Ampicillin, 100 μg/mL
  Growth temperature: 37°C
  Growth strain: NEB Stable
  Copy number: High Copy
Terms and licenses: Academic/Nonprofit Terms; Industry Terms: Not Available to Industry
How to cite: L40C-CRISPR.EFS.PAC was a gift from Dirk Heckl (Addgene plasmid # 89393 ; http://n2t.net/addgene:89393 ; RRID:Addgene_89393)
