[The description below was written by a language model from this plasmid's Addgene catalogue record, the feature table of its GenBank file and pLannotate feature annotations shown in this document.]
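Description:
L40C-CRISPR.EFS.PAC is an empty-backbone, all-in-one lentiviral CRISPR-Cas9 vector of about 12.4 kb, built on the SIN40C backbone, which the record describes as a modified pLKO5. It is maintained in E. coli as a high-copy plasmid through a pUC-type origin and ampicillin resistance (AmpR), and it also carries an f1 origin. The viral genome is transcribed from a chimeric RSV promoter/truncated HIV-1 5' LTR, with CMV and SV40 enhancer elements placed upstream. It contains the Ψ packaging signal with a partial gag sequence, the RRE for Rev-dependent export, and the cPPT/CTS. It ends in a U3-deleted, self-inactivating 3' LTR followed by an SV40 polyadenylation signal. An SV40 origin lies outside the viral unit.

The payload consists of two expression units. A human U6 RNA polymerase III promoter drives an sgRNA scaffold that is annotated with a T-to-A/A-to-T base swap and an elongated stem, so it is a modified version of the standard scaffold. As an empty backbone, it receives a user-supplied target-specific spacer, although the cloning sites are not annotated in the record. Downstream, the short EF-1α core promoter (EFS) drives Streptococcus pyogenes Cas9, which the construct lineage indicates is flanked by nuclear localisation signals. Cas9 is linked through a P2A self-cleaving peptide to puromycin N-acetyltransferase (PAC), so the nuclease and the resistance marker come from one transcript. A WPRE follows to enhance expression.

The vector is intended for single-vector delivery of Cas9 and guide RNA to mammalian cells, with puromycin selection of transduced cells. The associated publication used CRISPR-Cas9 to induce chromosomal translocations in human hematopoietic progenitor cells.
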