LOCUS       Exported 12372 bp ds-DNA circular SYN 29-OCT-2015
DEFINITION  Ligation of pLKO5d.EFS.NLS-SpCas9-NLS.P2A-PAC.pre* into
            pL40C-CRISPR.EFS.mNeon NL-SL*.
ACCESSION   .
VERSION     .
KEYWORDS    pL40C-CRISPR.EFS.PAC NL SL
SOURCE      synthetic DNA construct
  ORGANISM  synthetic DNA construct
REFERENCE   1 (bases 1 to 12372)
  AUTHORS   .
  TITLE     Direct Submission
  JOURNAL   Exported Oct 29, 2015 from SnapGene Viewer 2.6.2
            http://www.snapgene.com
FEATURES             Location/Qualifiers
     source          1..12372
                     /organism="synthetic DNA construct"
                     /mol_type="other DNA"
     misc_feature    430..811
                     /note="CMV IE enhancer"
     misc_feature    826..1058
                     /note="SV40 enhancer"
     misc_feature    1075..1487
                     /note="RSV/5'LTR"
                     /note="LTR"
     misc_feature    1538..1675
                     /note="psi"
     misc_feature    1642..1996
                     /note="gag'"
     misc_feature    2911..3028
                     /note="cPPT"
     misc_feature    3079..3327
                     /note="U6 Prom"
     misc_feature    3355..3446
                     /note="sgRNA"
     misc_feature    3359
                     /note="mod T-A"
     misc_feature    3367..3371
                     /note="elong stem"
     misc_feature    3376..3380
                     /note="elong stem comp"
     misc_feature    3390
                     /note="mod A-T"
     misc_feature    3469..3713
                     /note="EFS"
     misc_feature    3729..7953
                     /note="SpCas9'"
     misc_feature    7959..8024
                     /note="P2A"
     misc_feature    8025..8624
                     /note="PuroR"
     misc_feature    8640..9228
                     /note="WPRE"
                     /note="misc_RNA"
     misc_feature    9299..9534
                     /note="3'\LTR\SIN"
                     /note="LTR"
     misc_feature    9611..9741
                     /note="SV40\polyA"
                     /note="polyA_signal"
     misc_feature    10088..10518
                     /note="f1\Ori"
                     /note="rep_origin"
     misc_feature    10889..11695
                     /note="AmpR"
     misc_feature    complement(11828..64)
                     /note="pUC\Ori"
                     /note="rep_origin"
ORIGIN
        1 tcacatgttc tttcctgcgt tatcccctga ttctgtggat aaccgtatta ccgcctttga
       61 gtgagctgat accgctcgcc gcagccgaac gaccgagcgc agcgagtcag tgagcgagga
      121 agcggaagag cgcccaatac gcaaaccgcc tctccccgcg cgttggccga ttcattaatg
      181 cagctggcac gacaggtttc ccgactggaa agcgggcagt gagcgcaacg caattaatgt
      241 gagttagctc actcattagg caccccaggc tttacacttt atgcttccgg ctcgtatgtt
      301 gtgtggaatt gtgagcggat aacaatttca cacaggaaac agctatgacc atgattacgc
      361 caagcgcgca attaaccctc actaaaggga acaaaagctg gagctgcaag cggtaccgtc
      421 gacctgcagg ttgacattga ttattgacta gttattaata gtaatcaatt acggggtcat
      481 tagttcatag cccatatatg gagttccgcg ttacataact tacggtaaat ggcccgcctg
      541 gctgaccgcc caacgacccc cgcccattga cgtcaataat gacgtatgtt cccatagtaa
      601 cgccaatagg gactttccat tgacgtcaat gggtggacta tttacggtaa actgcccact
      661 tggcagtaca tcaagtgtat catatgccaa gtacgccccc tattgacgtc aatgacggta
      721 aatggcccgc ctggcattat gcccagtaca tgaccttatg ggactttcct acttggcagt
      781 acatctacgt attagtcatc gctattacca tggcgcgcca tgcagggcct gaaataacct
      841 ctgaaagagg aacttggtta ggtaccttct gaggcggaaa gaaccagctg tggaatgtgt
      901 gtcagttagg gtgtggaaag tccccaggct ccccagcagg cagaagtatg caaagcatgc
      961 atctcaatta gtcagcaacc aggtgtggaa agtccccagg ctccccagca ggcagaagta
     1021 tgcaaagcat gcatctcaat tagtcagcaa ccatagtccc ttaagaggcg cgccttaatg
     1081 tagtcttatg caatactctt gtagtcttgc aacatggtaa cgatgagtta gcaacatgcc
     1141 ttacaaggag agaaaaagca ccgtgcatgc cgattggtgg aagtaaggtg gtacgatcgt
     1201 gccttattag gaaggcaaca gacgggtctg acatggattg gacgaaccac tgaattgccg
     1261 cattgcagag atattgtatt taagtgccta gctcgataca taaacgggtc tctctggtta
     1321 gaccagatct gagcctggga gctctctggc taactaggga acccactgct taagcctcaa
     1381 taaagcttgc cttgagtgct tcaagtagtg tgtgcccgtc tgttgtgtga ctctggtaac
     1441 tagagatccc tcagaccctt ttagtcagtg tggaaaatct ctagcagtgg cgcccgaaca
     1501 gggacttgaa agcgaaaggg aaaccagagg agctctctcg acgcaggact cggcttgctg
     1561 aagcgcgcac ggcaagaggc gaggggcggc gactggtgag tacgccaaaa attttgacta
     1621 gcggaggcta gaaggagaga gatgggtgcg agagcgtcag tattaagcgg gggagaatta
     1681 gatcgcgatg ggaaaaaatt cggttaaggc cagggggaaa gaaaaaatat aaattaaaac
     1741 atatagtatg ggcaagcagg gagctagaac gattcgcagt taatcctggc ctgttagaaa
     1801 catcagaagg ctgtagacaa atactgggac agctacaacc atcccttcag acaggatcag
     1861 aagaacttag atcattatat aatacagtag caaccctcta ttgtgtgcat caaaggatag
     1921 agataaaaga caccaaggaa gctttagaca agatagagga agagcaaaac aaaagtaaga
     1981 ccaccgcaca gcaagcggcc gctgatcttc agacctggag gaggagatat gagggacaat
     2041 tggagaagtg aattatataa atataaagta gtaaaaattg aaccattagg agtagcaccc
     2101 accaaggcaa agagaagagt ggtgcagaga gaaaaaagag cagtgggaat aggagctttg
     2161 ttccttgggt tcttgggagc agcaggaagc actatgggcg cagcgtcaat gacgctgacg
     2221 gtacaggcca gacaattatt gtctggtata gtgcagcagc agaacaattt gctgagggct
     2281 attgaggcgc aacagcatct gttgcaactc acagtctggg gcatcaagca gctccaggca
     2341 agaatcctgg ctgtggaaag atacctaaag gatcaacagc tcctggggat ttggggttgc
     2401 tctggaaaac tcatttgcac cactgctgtg ccttggaatg ctagttggag taataaatct
     2461 ctggaacaga tttggaatca cacgacctgg atggagtggg acagagaaat taacaattac
     2521 acaagcttaa tacactcctt aattgaagaa tcgcaaaacc agcaagaaaa gaatgaacaa
     2581 gaattattgg aattagataa atgggcaagt ttgtggaatt ggtttaacat aacaaattgg
     2641 ctgtggtata taaaattatt cataatgata gtaggaggct tggtaggttt aagaatagtt
     2701 tttgctgtac tttctatagt gaatagagtt aggcagggat attcaccatt atcgtttcag
     2761 acccacctcc caaccccgag gggacccgac aggcccgaag gaatagaaga agaaggtgga
     2821 gagagagaca gagacagatc cattcgatta gtgaacggat cggcactgcg tgcgccaatt
     2881 ctgcagacaa atggcagtat tcatccacaa ttttaaaaga aaagggggga ttggggggta
     2941 cagtgcaggg gaaagaatag tagacataat agcaacagac atacaaacta aagaattaca
     3001 aaaacaaatt acaaaaattc aaaattttcg ggtttattac agggacagca gagatccagt
     3061 ttggttaatt aaggtaccga gggcctattt cccatgattc cttcatattt gcatatacga
     3121 tacaaggctg ttagagagat aattagaatt aatttgactg taaacacaaa gatattagta
     3181 caaaatacgt gacgtagaaa gtaataattt cttgggtagt ttgcagtttt aaaattatgt
     3241 tttaaaatgg actatcatat gcttaccgta acttgaaagt atttcgattt cttggcttta
     3301 tatatcttgt ggaaaggacg aaacaccgga gacgtatgtc gacaactcgt ctctgtttaa
     3361 gagctatgct ggaaacagca tagcaagttt aaataaggct agtccgttat caacttgaaa
     3421 aagtggcacc gagtcggtgc ttttttgaat tctcctctag aactcgagtg gctccggtgc
     3481 ccgtcagtgg gcagagcgca catcgcccac agtccccgag aagttggggg gaggggtcgg
     3541 caattgaacc ggtgcctaga gaaggtggcg cggggtaaac tgggaaagtg atgtcgtgta
     3601 ctggctccgc ctttttcccg agggtggggg agaaccgtat ataagtgcag tagtcgccgt
     3661 gaacgttctt tttcgcaacg ggtttgccgc cagaacacag gtgtcgtgac gcgggatccg
     3721 ccaccatgga ttacaaagac gatgacgata agatggcccc aaagaagaag cggaaggtcg
     3781 gtatccacgg agtcccagca gccgacaaga agtacagcat cggcctggac atcggcacca
     3841 actctgtggg ctgggccgtg atcaccgacg agtacaaggt gcccagcaag aaattcaagg
     3901 tgctgggcaa caccgaccgg cacagcatca agaagaacct gatcggagcc ctgctgttcg
     3961 acagcggcga aacagccgag gccacccggc tgaagagaac cgccagaaga agatacacca
     4021 gacggaagaa ccggatctgc tatctgcaag agatcttcag caacgagatg gccaaggtgg
     4081 acgacagctt cttccacaga ctggaagagt ccttcctggt ggaagaggat aagaagcacg
     4141 agcggcaccc catcttcggc aacatcgtgg acgaggtggc ctaccacgag aagtacccca
     4201 ccatctacca cctgagaaag aaactggtgg acagcaccga caaggccgac ctgcggctga
     4261 tctatctggc cctggcccac atgatcaagt tccggggcca cttcctgatc gagggcgacc
     4321 tgaaccccga caacagcgac gtggacaagc tgttcatcca gctggtgcag acctacaacc
     4381 agctgttcga ggaaaacccc atcaacgcca gcggcgtgga cgccaaggcc atcctgtctg
     4441 ccagactgag caagagcaga cggctggaaa atctgatcgc ccagctgccc ggcgagaaga
     4501 agaatggcct gttcggcaac ctgattgccc tgagcctggg cctgaccccc aacttcaaga
     4561 gcaacttcga cctggccgag gatgccaaac tgcagctgag caaggacacc tacgacgacg
     4621 acctggacaa cctgctggcc cagatcggcg accagtacgc cgacctgttt ctggccgcca
     4681 agaacctgtc cgacgccatc ctgctgagcg acatcctgag agtgaacacc gagatcacca
     4741 aggcccccct gagcgcctct atgatcaaga gatacgacga gcaccaccag gacctgaccc
     4801 tgctgaaagc tctcgtgcgg cagcagctgc ctgagaagta caaagagatt ttcttcgacc
     4861 agagcaagaa cggctacgcc ggctacattg acggcggagc cagccaggaa gagttctaca
     4921 agttcatcaa gcccatcctg gaaaagatgg acggcaccga ggaactgctc gtgaagctga
     4981 acagagagga cctgctgcgg aagcagcgga ccttcgacaa cggcagcatc ccccaccaga
     5041 tccacctggg agagctgcac gccattctgc ggcggcagga agatttttac ccattcctga
     5101 aggacaaccg ggaaaagatc gagaagatcc tgaccttccg catcccctac tacgtgggcc
     5161 ctctggccag gggaaacagc agattcgcct ggatgaccag aaagagcgag gaaaccatca
     5221 ccccctggaa cttcgaggaa gtggtggaca agggcgcttc cgcccagagc ttcatcgagc
     5281 ggatgaccaa cttcgataag aacctgccca acgagaaggt gctgcccaag cacagcctgc
     5341 tgtacgagta cttcaccgtg tataacgagc tgaccaaagt gaaatacgtg accgagggaa
     5401 tgagaaagcc cgccttcctg agcggcgagc agaaaaaggc catcgtggac ctgctgttca
     5461 agaccaaccg gaaagtgacc gtgaagcagc tgaaagagga ctacttcaag aaaatcgagt
     5521 gcttcgactc cgtggaaatc tccggcgtgg aagatcggtt caacgcctcc ctgggcacat
     5581 accacgatct gctgaaaatt atcaaggaca aggacttcct ggacaatgag gaaaacgagg
     5641 acattctgga agatatcgtg ctgaccctga cactgtttga ggacagagag atgatcgagg
     5701 aacggctgaa aacctatgcc cacctgttcg acgacaaagt gatgaagcag ctgaagcggc
     5761 ggagatacac cggctggggc aggctgagcc ggaagctgat caacggcatc cgggacaagc
     5821 agtccggcaa gacaatcctg gatttcctga agtccgacgg cttcgccaac agaaacttca
     5881 tgcagctgat ccacgacgac agcctgacct ttaaagagga catccagaaa gcccaggtgt
     5941 ccggccaggg cgatagcctg cacgagcaca ttgccaatct ggccggcagc cccgccatta
     6001 agaagggcat cctgcagaca gtgaaggtgg tggacgagct cgtgaaagtg atgggccggc
     6061 acaagcccga gaacatcgtg atcgaaatgg ccagagagaa ccagaccacc cagaagggac
     6121 agaagaacag ccgcgagaga atgaagcgga tcgaagaggg catcaaagag ctgggcagcc
     6181 agatcctgaa agaacacccc gtggaaaaca cccagctgca gaacgagaag ctgtacctgt
     6241 actacctgca gaatgggcgg gatatgtacg tggaccagga actggacatc aaccggctgt
     6301 ccgactacga tgtggaccat atcgtgcctc agagctttct gaaggacgac tccatcgaca
     6361 acaaggtgct gaccagaagc gacaagaacc ggggcaagag cgacaacgtg ccctccgaag
     6421 aggtcgtgaa gaagatgaag aactactggc ggcagctgct gaacgccaag ctgattaccc
     6481 agagaaagtt cgacaatctg accaaggccg agagaggcgg cctgagcgaa ctggataagg
     6541 ccggcttcat caagagacag ctggtggaaa cccggcagat cacaaagcac gtggcacaga
     6601 tcctggactc ccggatgaac actaagtacg acgagaatga caagctgatc cgggaagtga
     6661 aagtgatcac cctgaagtcc aagctggtgt ccgatttccg gaaggatttc cagttttaca
     6721 aagtgcgcga gatcaacaac taccaccacg cccacgacgc ctacctgaac gccgtcgtgg
     6781 gaaccgccct gatcaaaaag taccctaagc tggaaagcga gttcgtgtac ggcgactaca
     6841 aggtgtacga cgtgcggaag atgatcgcca agagcgagca ggaaatcggc aaggctaccg
     6901 ccaagtactt cttctacagc aacatcatga actttttcaa gaccgagatt accctggcca
     6961 acggcgagat ccggaagcgg cctctgatcg agacaaacgg cgaaaccggg gagatcgtgt
     7021 gggataaggg ccgggatttt gccaccgtgc ggaaagtgct gagcatgccc caagtgaata
     7081 tcgtgaaaaa gaccgaggtg cagacaggcg gcttcagcaa agagtctatc ctgcccaaga
     7141 ggaacagcga taagctgatc gccagaaaga aggactggga ccctaagaag tacggcggct
     7201 tcgacagccc caccgtggcc tattctgtgc tggtggtggc caaagtggaa aagggcaagt
     7261 ccaagaaact gaagagtgtg aaagagctgc tggggatcac catcatggaa agaagcagct
     7321 tcgagaagaa tcccatcgac tttctggaag ccaagggcta caaagaagtg aaaaaggacc
     7381 tgatcatcaa gctgcctaag tactccctgt tcgagctgga aaacggccgg aagagaatgc
     7441 tggcctctgc cggcgaactg cagaagggaa acgaactggc cctgccctcc aaatatgtga
     7501 acttcctgta cctggccagc cactatgaga agctgaaggg ctcccccgag gataatgagc
     7561 agaaacagct gtttgtggaa cagcacaagc actacctgga cgagatcatc gagcagatca
     7621 gcgagttctc caagagagtg atcctggccg acgctaatct ggacaaagtg ctgtccgcct
     7681 acaacaagca ccgggataag cccatcagag agcaggccga gaatatcatc cacctgttta
     7741 ccctgaccaa tctgggagcc cctgccgcct tcaagtactt tgacaccacc atcgaccgga
     7801 agaggtacac cagcaccaaa gaggtgctgg acgccaccct gatccaccag agcatcaccg
     7861 gcctgtacga gacacggatc gacctgtctc agctgggagg cgacaagcgt cctgctgcta
     7921 ctaagaaagc tggtcaagct aagaaaaaga aagctagcgg cagcggcgcc accaacttca
     7981 gcctgctgaa gcaggccggc gacgtggagg agaaccccgg ccccatgacc gagtacaagc
     8041 ccacggtgcg cctcgccacc cgcgacgacg tccccagggc cgtacgcacc ctcgccgccg
     8101 cgttcgccga ctaccccgcc acgcgccaca ccgtcgatcc ggaccgccac atcgagcggg
     8161 tcaccgagct gcaagaactc ttcctcacgc gcgtcgggct cgacatcggc aaggtgtggg
     8221 tcgcggacga cggcgcggcc gtggcggtct ggaccacgcc ggagagcgtc gaagcggggg
     8281 cggtgttcgc cgagatcggc ccgcgcatgg ccgagttgag cggttcccgg ctggccgcgc
     8341 agcaacagat ggaaggcctc ctggcgccgc accggcccaa ggagcccgcg tggttcctgg
     8401 ccaccgtcgg cgtctcgccc gaccaccagg gcaagggtct gggcagcgcc gtcgtgctcc
     8461 ccggagtgga ggcggccgag cgcgccgggg tgcccgcctt cctggagacc tccgcgcccc
     8521 gcaacctccc cttctacgag cggctcggct tcaccgtcac cgccgacgtc gaggtgcccg
     8581 aaggaccgcg cacctggtgc atgacccgca agcccggtgc ctgaacgcgt taagtcgaca
     8641 atcaacctct ggattacaaa atttgtgaaa gattgactgg tattcttaac tatgttgctc
     8701 cttttacgct atgtggatac gctgctttaa tgcctttgta tcatgctatt gcttcccgta
     8761 tggctttcat tttctcctcc ttgtataaat cctggttgct gtctctttat gaggagttgt
     8821 ggcccgttgt caggcaacgt ggcgtggtgt gcactgtgtt tgctgacgca acccccactg
     8881 gttggggcat tgccaccacc tgtcagctcc tttccgggac tttcgctttc cccctcccta
     8941 ttgccacggc ggaactcatc gccgcctgcc ttgcccgctg ctggacaggg gctcggctgt
     9001 tgggcactga caattccgtg gtgttgtcgg ggaaatcatc gtcctttcct tggctgctcg
     9061 cctgtgttgc cacctggatt ctgcgcggga cgtccttctg ctacgtccct tcggccctca
     9121 atccagcgga ccttccttcc cgcggcctgc tgccggctct gcggcctctt ccgcgtcttc
     9181 gccttcgccc tcagacgagt cggatctccc tttgggccgc ctccccgcgt cgactttaag
     9241 accaatgact tacaaggcag ctgtagatct tagccacttt ttaaaagaaa aggggggact
     9301 ggaagggcta attcactccc aacgaagaca agatctgctt tttgcttgta ctgggtctct
     9361 ctggttagac cagatctgag cctgggagct ctctggctaa ctagggaacc cactgcttaa
     9421 gcctcaataa agcttgcctt gagtgcttca agtagtgtgt gcccgtctgt tgtgtgactc
     9481 tggtaactag agatccctca gaccctttta gtcagtgtgg aaaatctcta gcagtacgta
     9541 tagtagttca tgtcatctta ttattcagta tttataactt gcaaagaaat gaatatcaga
     9601 gagtgagagg aacttgttta ttgcagctta taatggttac aaataaagca atagcatcac
     9661 aaatttcaca aataaagcat ttttttcact gcattctagt tgtggtttgt ccaaactcat
     9721 caatgtatct tatcatgtct ggctctagct atcccgcccc taactccgcc catcccgccc
     9781 ctaactccgc ccagttccgc ccattctccg ccccatggct gactaatttt ttttatttat
     9841 gcagaggccg aggccgcctc ggcctctgag ctattccaga agtagtgagg aggctttttt
     9901 ggaggcctag ggacgtaccc aattcgccct atagtgagtc gtattacgcg cgctcactgg
     9961 ccgtcgtttt acaacgtcgt gactgggaaa accctggcgt tacccaactt aatcgccttg
    10021 cagcacatcc ccctttcgcc agctggcgta atagcgaaga ggcccgcacc gatcgccctt
    10081 cccaacagtt gcgcagcctg aatggcgaat gggnnnnnnn nnnnnnnnnn nnnnnnnnnn
    10141 nnnnnnnnnn nnnnnnnnnn nnnnnnnnnn nnnnnnnnnn nnnnnnnnnn nnnnnnnnnn
    10201 nnnnnnnnnn nnnnnnnnnn nnnnnnnnnn nnnnnnncnn nnnnnnnnnn nnnnnnnnnn
    10261 nnnnnnnnnn nnnnnnnnnn nnnnnnnnnn nnnnnnnnnn nnnnnnnnnn nnnnnnnnnn
    10321 nnnnnnnnna nnnnnnnnnn nnnnnnnnnn nnnnnnnnnn nnnnnnnnnn nnnnnnnnnc
    10381 ctttgacgtt ggagtccacg ttctttnnnn nnnnnnnnnn nnnnnnnnnn nnnnnnnnnn
    10441 nnnaccctat ctcggtctat tcttttgatt tataagggat tttgccgatt tcggcctatt
    10501 ggttaaaaaa tgagctgatt taacaaaaat ttaacgcgaa ttttaacaaa atattaacgc
    10561 ttacaattta ggtggcactt ttcggggaaa tgtgcgcgga acccctattt gtttattttt
    10621 ctaaatacat tcaaatatgt atccgctcat gagacaataa ccctgataaa tgcttcaata
    10681 atattgaaaa aggaagagta tgagtattca acatttccgt gtcgccctta ttcccttttt
    10741 tgcggcattt tgccttcctg tttttgctca cccagaaacg ctggtgaaag taaaagatgc
    10801 tgaagatcag ttgggtgcac gagtgggtta catcgaactg gatctcaaca gcggtaagat
    10861 ccttgagagt tttcgccccg aagaacgttt tccaatgatg agcactttta aagttctgct
    10921 atgtggcgcg gtattatccc gtattgacgc cgggcaagag caactcggtc gccgcataca
    10981 ctattctcag aatgacttgg ttgagtactc accagtcaca gaaaagcatc ttacggatgg
    11041 catgacagta agagaattat gcagtgctgc cataaccatg agtgataaca ctgcggccaa
    11101 cttacttctg acaacgatcg gaggaccgaa ggagctaacc gcttttttgc acaacatggg
    11161 ggatcatgta actcgccttg atcgttggga accggagctg aatgaagcca taccaaacga
    11221 cgagcgtgac accacgatgc ctgtagcaat ggcaacaacg ttgcgcaaac tattaactgg
    11281 cgaactactt actctagctt cccggcaaca attaatagac tggatggagg cggataaagt
    11341 tgcaggacca cttctgcgct cggcccttcc ggctggctgg tttattgctg ataaatctgg
    11401 agccggtgag cgtgggtctc gcggtatcat tgcagcactg gggccagatg gtaagccctc
    11461 ccgtatcgta gttatctaca cgacggggag tcaggcaact atggatgaac gaaatagaca
    11521 gatcgctgag ataggtgcct cactgattaa gcattggtaa ctgtcagacc aagtttactc
    11581 atatatactt tagattgatt taaaacttca tttttaattt aaaaggatct aggtgaagat
    11641 cctttttgat aatctcatga ccaaaatccc ttaacgtgag ttttcgttcc actgagcgtc
    11701 agaccccgta gaaaagatca aaggatcttc ttgagatcct ttttttctgc gcgtaatctg
    11761 ctgcttgcaa acaaaaaaac caccgctacc agcggtggtt tgtttgccgg atcaagagct
    11821 accaactctt tttccgaagg taactggctt cagcagagcg cagataccaa atactgttct
    11881 tctagtgtag ccgtagttag gccaccactt caagaactct gtagcaccgc ctacatacct
    11941 cgctctgcta atcctgttac cagtggctgc tgccagtggc gataagtcgt gtcttaccgg
    12001 gttggactca agacgatagt taccggataa ggcgcagcgg tcgggctgaa cggggggttc
    12061 gtgcacacag cccagcttgg agcgaacgac ctacaccgaa ctgagatacc tacagcgtga
    12121 gctatgagaa agcgccacgc ttcccgaagg gagaaaggcg gacaggtatc cggtaagcgg
    12181 cagggtcgga acaggagagc gcacgaggga gcttccaggg ggaaacgcct ggtatcttta
    12241 tagtcctgtc gggtttcgcc acctctgact tgagcgtcga tttttgtgat gctcgtcagg
    12301 ggggcggagc ctatggaaaa acgccagcaa cgcggccttt ttacggttcc tggccttttg
    12361 ctggcctttt gc
//
