Features (pLannotate 1.2.2; 32 found; start..end, strand, type, name):
      1..128     +  rep_origin     RSF ori (fragment): Plasmids containing the RSF 1030 origin of replication can be propagated in E. coli cells that contain additional plasmids with compatible origins.
    130..222     +  CDS            lacI (fragment): lac repressor; lacI; The lac repressor binds to the lac operator to inhibit transcription in E. coli. This inhibition can be relieved by adding lactose or isopropyl-β-D-thiogalactopyranoside (IPTG).
    235..256     +  protein_bind   CAP binding site: CAP binding activates transcription in the presence of cAMP. E. coli catabolite activator protein
    271..301     +  promoter       lac promoter: promoter for the E. coli lac operon
    305..327     +  protein_bind   lac operator (fragment): The lac repressor binds to the lac operator to inhibit transcription in E. coli. This inhibition can be relieved by adding lactose or isopropyl-β-D-thiogalactopyranoside (IPTG). lac repressor encoded by lacI
    370..388     +  promoter       T3 promoter: promoter for bacteriophage T3 RNA polymerase
    433..812     +  enhancer       CMV enhancer: human cytomegalovirus immediate early enhancer
    869..1060    +  promoter       SV40 promoter (fragment): SV40 enhancer and early promoter
   1079..1305    +  promoter       RSV promoter: Rous sarcoma virus enhancer/promoter
   1306..1486    +  LTR            5' LTR (truncated): truncated 5' long terminal repeat (LTR) from HIV-1
   1533..1658    +  misc_feature   HIV-1 Ψ: packaging signal of human immunodeficiency virus type 1
   1642..2005    +  CDS            HIV-1 gag (fragment): gag protein from human immunodeficiency virus 1; gag
   2151..2384    +  misc_feature   RRE: The Rev response element (RRE) of HIV-1 allows for Rev-dependent mRNA export from the nucleus to the cytoplasm.
   2761..2861    +  CDS            Rev (fragment): human immunodeficiency virus 1 (HIV-1) Rev protein; rev; enhances nuclear export of unspliced and incompletely spliced viral mRNAs
   2911..3028    +  misc_feature   cPPT/CTS: central polypurine tract and central termination sequence of HIV-1
   3079..3319    +  promoter       U6 promoter: RNA polymerase III promoter for human U6 snRNA
   3373..3440    +  misc_RNA       tracrRNA (fragment): trans-activating CRISPR RNA for the Streptococcus pyogenes CRISPR/Cas9 system
   3489..3700    +  promoter       EF-1α core promoter: core promoter for human elongation factor EF-1α
   3804..5405    +  CDS            Cas9(N): N-terminal portion of Streptococcus pyogenes Cas9 (Zetsche et al., 2015)
   5406..7904    +  CDS            Cas9(C): C-terminal portion of Streptococcus pyogenes Cas9 (Zetsche et al., 2015)
   8025..8624    +  CDS            PuroR (fragment): puromycin N-acetyltransferase; pac from Streptomyces; confers resistance to puromycin
   8640..9228    +  misc_feature   WPRE: woodchuck hepatitis virus posttranscriptional regulatory element
   9279..9298    +  misc_feature   cPPT/CTS (fragment): central polypurine tract and central termination sequence of HIV-1
   9300..9533    +  LTR            3' LTR (ΔU3): self-inactivating 3' long terminal repeat (LTR) from HIV-1
   9611..9732    +  polyA_signal   SV40 poly(A) signal: SV40 polyadenylation signal
   9772..9907    +  rep_origin     SV40 ori: SV40 origin of replication
   9928..9946    -  promoter       T7 promoter: promoter for bacteriophage T7 RNA polymerase
   9954..10109   +  CDS            lacZα (fragment): LacZα fragment of β-galactosidase; lacZ fragment
  10114..10542   +  rep_origin     f1 ori (sequence partly withheld): f1 bacteriophage origin of replication; arrow indicates direction of (+) strand synthesis
  10595..10699   +  promoter       AmpR promoter: bla
  10700..11560   +  CDS            AmpR: β-lactamase; bla; confers resistance to ampicillin, carbenicillin, and related antibiotics
  11731..12319   +  rep_origin     ori: high-copy-number ColE1/pMB1/pBR322/pUC origin of replication
>Addgene plasmid #89393 | L40C-CRISPR.EFS.PAC | addgene full sequence | sequence record 178332 | Addgene NGS Result
TCACATGTTCTTTCCTGCGTTATCCCCTGATTCTGTGGATAACCGTATTACCGCCTTTGAGTGAGCTGAT
ACCGCTCGCCGCAGCCGAACGACCGAGCGCAGCGAGTCAGTGAGCGAGGAAGCGGAAGAGCGCCCAATAC
GCAAACCGCCTCTCCCCGCGCGTTGGCCGATTCATTAATGCAGCTGGCACGACAGGTTTCCCGACTGGAA
AGCGGGCAGTGAGCGCAACGCAATTAATGTGAGTTAGCTCACTCATTAGGCACCCCAGGCTTTACACTTT
ATGCTTCCGGCTCGTATGTTGTGTGGAATTGTGAGCGGATAACAATTTCACACAGGAAACAGCTATGACC
ATGATTACGCCAAGCGCGCAATTAACCCTCACTAAAGGGAACAAAAGCTGGAGCTGCAAGCGGTACCGTC
GACCTGCAGGTTGACATTGATTATTGACTAGTTATTAATAGTAATCAATTACGGGGTCATTAGTTCATAG
CCCATATATGGAGTTCCGCGTTACATAACTTACGGTAAATGGCCCGCCTGGCTGACCGCCCAACGACCCC
CGCCCATTGACGTCAATAATGACGTATGTTCCCATAGTAACGCCAATAGGGACTTTCCATTGACGTCAAT
GGGTGGAGTATTTACGGTAAACTGCCCACTTGGCAGTACATCAAGTGTATCATATGCCAAGTACGCCCCC
TATTGACGTCAATGACGGTAAATGGCCCGCCTGGCATTATGCCCAGTACATGACCTTATGGGACTTTCCT
ACTTGGCAGTACATCTACGTATTAGTCATCGCTATTACCATGGCGCGCCATGCAGGGCCTGAAATAACCT
CTGAAAGAGGAACTTGGTTAGGTACCTTCTGAGGCGGAAAGAACCAGCTGTGGAATGTGTGTCAGTTAGG
GTGTGGAAAGTCCCCAGGCTCCCCAGCAGGCAGAAGTATGCAAAGCATGCATCTCAATTAGTCAGCAACC
AGGTGTGGAAAGTCCCCAGGCTCCCCAGCAGGCAGAAGTATGCAAAGCATGCATCTCAATTAGTCAGCAA
CCATAGTCCCTTAAGAGGCGCGCCTTAATGTAGTCTTATGCAATACTCTTGTAGTCTTGCAACATGGTAA
CGATGAGTTAGCAACATGCCTTACAAGGAGAGAAAAAGCACCGTGCATGCCGATTGGTGGAAGTAAGGTG
GTACGATCGTGCCTTATTAGGAAGGCAACAGACGGGTCTGACATGGATTGGACGAACCACTGAATTGCCG
CATTGCAGAGATATTGTATTTAAGTGCCTAGCTCGATACATAAACGGGTCTCTCTGGTTAGACCAGATCT
GAGCCTGGGAGCTCTCTGGCTAACTAGGGAACCCACTGCTTAAGCCTCAATAAAGCTTGCCTTGAGTGCT
TCAAGTAGTGTGTGCCCGTCTGTTGTGTGACTCTGGTAACTAGAGATCCCTCAGACCCTTTTAGTCAGTG
TGGAAAATCTCTAGCAGTGGCGCCCGAACAGGGACTTGAAAGCGAAAGGGAAACCAGAGGAGCTCTCTCG
ACGCAGGACTCGGCTTGCTGAAGCGCGCACGGCAAGAGGCGAGGGGCGGCGACTGGTGAGTACGCCAAAA
ATTTTGACTAGCGGAGGCTAGAAGGAGAGAGATGGGTGCGAGAGCGTCAGTATTAAGCGGGGGAGAATTA
GATCGCGATGGGAAAAAATTCGGTTAAGGCCAGGGGGAAAGAAAAAATATAAATTAAAACATATAGTATG
GGCAAGCAGGGAGCTAGAACGATTCGCAGTTAATCCTGGCCTGTTAGAAACATCAGAAGGCTGTAGACAA
ATACTGGGACAGCTACAACCATCCCTTCAGACAGGATCAGAAGAACTTAGATCATTATATAATACAGTAG
CAACCCTCTATTGTGTGCATCAAAGGATAGAGATAAAAGACACCAAGGAAGCTTTAGACAAGATAGAGGA
AGAGCAAAACAAAAGTAAGACCACCGCACAGCAAGCGGCCGCTGATCTTCAGACCTGGAGGAGGAGATAT
GAGGGACAATTGGAGAAGTGAATTATATAAATATAAAGTAGTAAAAATTGAACCATTAGGAGTAGCACCC
ACCAAGGCAAAGAGAAGAGTGGTGCAGAGAGAAAAAAGAGCAGTGGGAATAGGAGCTTTGTTCCTTGGGT
TCTTGGGAGCAGCAGGAAGCACTATGGGCGCAGCGTCAATGACGCTGACGGTACAGGCCAGACAATTATT
GTCTGGTATAGTGCAGCAGCAGAACAATTTGCTGAGGGCTATTGAGGCGCAACAGCATCTGTTGCAACTC
ACAGTCTGGGGCATCAAGCAGCTCCAGGCAAGAATCCTGGCTGTGGAAAGATACCTAAAGGATCAACAGC
TCCTGGGGATTTGGGGTTGCTCTGGAAAACTCATTTGCACCACTGCTGTGCCTTGGAATGCTAGTTGGAG
TAATAAATCTCTGGAACAGATTTGGAATCACACGACCTGGATGGAGTGGGACAGAGAAATTAACAATTAC
ACAAGCTTAATACACTCCTTAATTGAAGAATCGCAAAACCAGCAAGAAAAGAATGAACAAGAATTATTGG
AATTAGATAAATGGGCAAGTTTGTGGAATTGGTTTAACATAACAAATTGGCTGTGGTATATAAAATTATT
CATAATGATAGTAGGAGGCTTGGTAGGTTTAAGAATAGTTTTTGCTGTACTTTCTATAGTGAATAGAGTT
AGGCAGGGATATTCACCATTATCGTTTCAGACCCACCTCCCAACCCCGAGGGGACCCGACAGGCCCGAAG
GAATAGAAGAAGAAGGTGGAGAGAGAGACAGAGACAGATCCATTCGATTAGTGAACGGATCGGCACTGCG
TGCGCCAATTCTGCAGACAAATGGCAGTATTCATCCACAATTTTAAAAGAAAAGGGGGGATTGGGGGGTA
CAGTGCAGGGGAAAGAATAGTAGACATAATAGCAACAGACATACAAACTAAAGAATTACAAAAACAAATT
ACAAAAATTCAAAATTTTCGGGTTTATTACAGGGACAGCAGAGATCCAGTTTGGTTAATTAAGGTACCGA
GGGCCTATTTCCCATGATTCCTTCATATTTGCATATACGATACAAGGCTGTTAGAGAGATAATTAGAATT
AATTTGACTGTAAACACAAAGATATTAGTACAAAATACGTGACGTAGAAAGTAATAATTTCTTGGGTAGT
TTGCAGTTTTAAAATTATGTTTTAAAATGGACTATCATATGCTTACCGTAACTTGAAAGTATTTCGATTT
CTTGGCTTTATATATCTTGTGGAAAGGACGAAACACCGGAGACGTATGTCGACAACTCGTCTCTGTTTAA
GAGCTATGCTGGAAACAGCATAGCAAGTTTAAATAAGGCTAGTCCGTTATCAACTTGAAAAAGTGGCACC
GAGTCGGTGCTTTTTTGAATTCTCCTCTAGAACTCGAGTGGCTCCGGTGCCCGTCAGTGGGCAGAGCGCA
CATCGCCCACAGTCCCCGAGAAGTTGGGGGGAGGGGTCGGCAATTGAACCGGTGCCTAGAGAAGGTGGCG
CGGGGTAAACTGGGAAAGTGATGTCGTGTACTGGCTCCGCCTTTTTCCCGAGGGTGGGGGAGAACCGTAT
ATAAGTGCAGTAGTCGCCGTGAACGTTCTTTTTCGCAACGGGTTTGCCGCCAGAACACAGGTGTCGTGAC
GCGGGATCCGCCACCATGGATTACAAAGACGATGACGATAAGATGGCCCCAAAGAAGAAGCGGAAGGTCG
GTATCCACGGAGTCCCAGCAGCCGACAAGAAGTACAGCATCGGCCTGGACATCGGCACCAACTCTGTGGG
CTGGGCCGTGATCACCGACGAGTACAAGGTGCCCAGCAAGAAATTCAAGGTGCTGGGCAACACCGACCGG
CACAGCATCAAGAAGAACCTGATCGGAGCCCTGCTGTTCGACAGCGGCGAAACAGCCGAGGCCACCCGGC
TGAAGAGAACCGCCAGAAGAAGATACACCAGACGGAAGAACCGGATCTGCTATCTGCAAGAGATCTTCAG
CAACGAGATGGCCAAGGTGGACGACAGCTTCTTCCACAGACTGGAAGAGTCCTTCCTGGTGGAAGAGGAT
AAGAAGCACGAGCGGCACCCCATCTTCGGCAACATCGTGGACGAGGTGGCCTACCACGAGAAGTACCCCA
CCATCTACCACCTGAGAAAGAAACTGGTGGACAGCACCGACAAGGCCGACCTGCGGCTGATCTATCTGGC
CCTGGCCCACATGATCAAGTTCCGGGGCCACTTCCTGATCGAGGGCGACCTGAACCCCGACAACAGCGAC
GTGGACAAGCTGTTCATCCAGCTGGTGCAGACCTACAACCAGCTGTTCGAGGAAAACCCCATCAACGCCA
GCGGCGTGGACGCCAAGGCCATCCTGTCTGCCAGACTGAGCAAGAGCAGACGGCTGGAAAATCTGATCGC
CCAGCTGCCCGGCGAGAAGAAGAATGGCCTGTTCGGAAACCTGATTGCCCTGAGCCTGGGCCTGACCCCC
AACTTCAAGAGCAACTTCGACCTGGCCGAGGATGCCAAACTGCAGCTGAGCAAGGACACCTACGACGACG
ACCTGGACAACCTGCTGGCCCAGATCGGCGACCAGTACGCCGACCTGTTTCTGGCCGCCAAGAACCTGTC
CGACGCCATCCTGCTGAGCGACATCCTGAGAGTGAACACCGAGATCACCAAGGCCCCCCTGAGCGCCTCT
ATGATCAAGAGATACGACGAGCACCACCAGGACCTGACCCTGCTGAAAGCTCTCGTGCGGCAGCAGCTGC
CTGAGAAGTACAAAGAGATTTTCTTCGACCAGAGCAAGAACGGCTACGCCGGCTACATTGACGGCGGAGC
CAGCCAGGAAGAGTTCTACAAGTTCATCAAGCCCATCCTGGAAAAGATGGACGGCACCGAGGAACTGCTC
GTGAAGCTGAACAGAGAGGACCTGCTGCGGAAGCAGCGGACCTTCGACAACGGCAGCATCCCCCACCAGA
TCCACCTGGGAGAGCTGCACGCCATTCTGCGGCGGCAGGAAGATTTTTACCCATTCCTGAAGGACAACCG
GGAAAAGATCGAGAAGATCCTGACCTTCCGCATCCCCTACTACGTGGGCCCTCTGGCCAGGGGAAACAGC
AGATTCGCCTGGATGACCAGAAAGAGCGAGGAAACCATCACCCCCTGGAACTTCGAGGAAGTGGTGGACA
AGGGCGCTTCCGCCCAGAGCTTCATCGAGCGGATGACCAACTTCGATAAGAACCTGCCCAACGAGAAGGT
GCTGCCCAAGCACAGCCTGCTGTACGAGTACTTCACCGTGTATAACGAGCTGACCAAAGTGAAATACGTG
ACCGAGGGAATGAGAAAGCCCGCCTTCCTGAGCGGCGAGCAGAAAAAGGCCATCGTGGACCTGCTGTTCA
AGACCAACCGGAAAGTGACCGTGAAGCAGCTGAAAGAGGACTACTTCAAGAAAATCGAGTGCTTCGACTC
CGTGGAAATCTCCGGCGTGGAAGATCGGTTCAACGCCTCCCTGGGCACATACCACGATCTGCTGAAAATT
ATCAAGGACAAGGACTTCCTGGACAATGAGGAAAACGAGGACATTCTGGAAGATATCGTGCTGACCCTGA
CACTGTTTGAGGACAGAGAGATGATCGAGGAACGGCTGAAAACCTATGCCCACCTGTTCGACGACAAAGT
GATGAAGCAGCTGAAGCGGCGGAGATACACCGGCTGGGGCAGGCTGAGCCGGAAGCTGATCAACGGCATC
CGGGACAAGCAGTCCGGCAAGACAATCCTGGATTTCCTGAAGTCCGACGGCTTCGCCAACAGAAACTTCA
TGCAGCTGATCCACGACGACAGCCTGACCTTTAAAGAGGACATCCAGAAAGCCCAGGTGTCCGGCCAGGG
CGATAGCCTGCACGAGCACATTGCCAATCTGGCCGGCAGCCCCGCCATTAAGAAGGGCATCCTGCAGACA
GTGAAGGTGGTGGACGAGCTCGTGAAAGTGATGGGCCGGCACAAGCCCGAGAACATCGTGATCGAAATGG
CCAGAGAGAACCAGACCACCCAGAAGGGACAGAAGAACAGCCGCGAGAGAATGAAGCGGATCGAAGAGGG
CATCAAAGAGCTGGGCAGCCAGATCCTGAAAGAACACCCCGTGGAAAACACCCAGCTGCAGAACGAGAAG
CTGTACCTGTACTACCTGCAGAATGGGCGGGATATGTACGTGGACCAGGAACTGGACATCAACCGGCTGT
CCGACTACGATGTGGACCATATCGTGCCTCAGAGCTTTCTGAAGGACGACTCCATCGACAACAAGGTGCT
GACCAGAAGCGACAAGAACCGGGGCAAGAGCGACAACGTGCCCTCCGAAGAGGTCGTGAAGAAGATGAAG
AACTACTGGCGGCAGCTGCTGAACGCCAAGCTGATTACCCAGAGAAAGTTCGACAATCTGACCAAGGCCG
AGAGAGGCGGCCTGAGCGAACTGGATAAGGCCGGCTTCATCAAGAGACAGCTGGTGGAAACCCGGCAGAT
CACAAAGCACGTGGCACAGATCCTGGACTCCCGGATGAACACTAAGTACGACGAGAATGACAAGCTGATC
CGGGAAGTGAAAGTGATCACCCTGAAGTCCAAGCTGGTGTCCGATTTCCGGAAGGATTTCCAGTTTTACA
AAGTGCGCGAGATCAACAACTACCACCACGCCCACGACGCCTACCTGAACGCCGTCGTGGGAACCGCCCT
GATCAAAAAGTACCCTAAGCTGGAAAGCGAGTTCGTGTACGGCGACTACAAGGTGTACGACGTGCGGAAG
ATGATCGCCAAGAGCGAGCAGGAAATCGGCAAGGCTACCGCCAAGTACTTCTTCTACAGCAACATCATGA
ACTTTTTCAAGACCGAGATTACCCTGGCCAACGGCGAGATCCGGAAGCGGCCTCTGATCGAGACAAACGG
CGAAACCGGGGAGATCGTGTGGGATAAGGGCCGGGATTTTGCCACCGTGCGGAAAGTGCTGAGCATGCCC
CAAGTGAATATCGTGAAAAAGACCGAGGTGCAGACAGGCGGCTTCAGCAAAGAGTCTATCCTGCCCAAGA
GGAACAGCGATAAGCTGATCGCCAGAAAGAAGGACTGGGACCCTAAGAAGTACGGCGGCTTCGACAGCCC
CACCGTGGCCTATTCTGTGCTGGTGGTGGCCAAAGTGGAAAAGGGCAAGTCCAAGAAACTGAAGAGTGTG
AAAGAGCTGCTGGGGATCACCATCATGGAAAGAAGCAGCTTCGAGAAGAATCCCATCGACTTTCTGGAAG
CCAAGGGCTACAAAGAAGTGAAAAAGGACCTGATCATCAAGCTGCCTAAGTACTCCCTGTTCGAGCTGGA
AAACGGCCGGAAGAGAATGCTGGCCTCTGCCGGCGAACTGCAGAAGGGAAACGAACTGGCCCTGCCCTCC
AAATATGTGAACTTCCTGTACCTGGCCAGCCACTATGAGAAGCTGAAGGGCTCCCCCGAGGATAATGAGC
AGAAACAGCTGTTTGTGGAACAGCACAAGCACTACCTGGACGAGATCATCGAGCAGATCAGCGAGTTCTC
CAAGAGAGTGATCCTGGCCGACGCTAATCTGGACAAAGTGCTGTCCGCCTACAACAAGCACCGGGATAAG
CCCATCAGAGAGCAGGCCGAGAATATCATCCACCTGTTTACCCTGACCAATCTGGGAGCCCCTGCCGCCT
TCAAGTACTTTGACACCACCATCGACCGGAAGAGGTACACCAGCACCAAAGAGGTGCTGGACGCCACCCT
GATCCACCAGAGCATCACCGGCCTGTACGAGACACGGATCGACCTGTCTCAGCTGGGAGGCGACAAGCGT
CCTGCTGCTACTAAGAAAGCTGGTCAAGCTAAGAAAAAGAAAGCTAGCGGCAGCGGCGCCACCAACTTCA
GCCTGCTGAAGCAGGCCGGCGACGTGGAGGAGAACCCCGGCCCCATGACCGAGTACAAGCCCACGGTGCG
CCTCGCCACCCGCGACGACGTCCCCAGGGCCGTACGCACCCTCGCCGCCGCGTTCGCCGACTACCCCGCC
ACGCGCCACACCGTCGATCCGGACCGCCACATCGAGCGGGTCACCGAGCTGCAAGAACTCTTCCTCACGC
GCGTCGGGCTCGACATCGGCAAGGTGTGGGTCGCGGACGACGGCGCCGCGGTGGCGGTCTGGACCACGCC
GGAGAGCGTCGAAGCGGGGGCGGTGTTCGCCGAGATCGGCCCGCGCATGGCCGAGTTGAGCGGTTCCCGG
CTGGCCGCGCAGCAACAGATGGAAGGCCTCCTGGCGCCGCACCGGCCCAAGGAGCCCGCGTGGTTCCTGG
CCACCGTCGGAGTCTCGCCCGACCACCAGGGCAAGGGTCTGGGCAGCGCCGTCGTGCTCCCCGGAGTGGA
GGCGGCCGAGCGCGCCGGGGTGCCCGCCTTCCTGGAGACCTCCGCGCCCCGCAACCTCCCCTTCTACGAG
CGGCTCGGCTTCACCGTCACCGCCGACGTCGAGGTGCCCGAAGGACCGCGCACCTGGTGCATGACCCGCA
AGCCCGGTGCCTGAACGCGTTAAGTCGACAATCAACCTCTGGATTACAAAATTTGTGAAAGATTGACTGG
TATTCTTAACTATGTTGCTCCTTTTACGCTATGTGGATACGCTGCTTTAATGCCTTTGTATCATGCTATT
GCTTCCCGTATGGCTTTCATTTTCTCCTCCTTGTATAAATCCTGGTTGCTGTCTCTTTATGAGGAGTTGT
GGCCCGTTGTCAGGCAACGTGGCGTGGTGTGCACTGTGTTTGCTGACGCAACCCCCACTGGTTGGGGCAT
TGCCACCACCTGTCAGCTCCTTTCCGGGACTTTCGCTTTCCCCCTCCCTATTGCCACGGCGGAACTCATC
GCCGCCTGCCTTGCCCGCTGCTGGACAGGGGCTCGGCTGTTGGGCACTGACAATTCCGTGGTGTTGTCGG
GGAAATCATCGTCCTTTCCTTGGCTGCTCGCCTGTGTTGCCACCTGGATTCTGCGCGGGACGTCCTTCTG
CTACGTCCCTTCGGCCCTCAATCCAGCGGACCTTCCTTCCCGCGGCCTGCTGCCGGCTCTGCGGCCTCTT
CCGCGTCTTCGCCTTCGCCCTCAGACGAGTCGGATCTCCCTTTGGGCCGCCTCCCCGCGTCGACTTTAAG
ACCAATGACTTACAAGGCAGCTGTAGATCTTAGCCACTTTTTAAAAGAAAAGGGGGGACTGGAAGGGCTA
ATTCACTCCCAACGAAGACAAGATCTGCTTTTTGCTTGTACTGGGTCTCTCTGGTTAGACCAGATCTGAG
CCTGGGAGCTCTCTGGCTAACTAGGGAACCCACTGCTTAAGCCTCAATAAAGCTTGCCTTGAGTGCTTCA
AGTAGTGTGTGCCCGTCTGTTGTGTGACTCTGGTAACTAGAGATCCCTCAGACCCTTTTAGTCAGTGTGG
AAAATCTCTAGCAGTACGTATAGTAGTTCATGTCATCTTATTATTCAGTATTTATAACTTGCAAAGAAAT
GAATATCAGAGAGTGAGAGGAACTTGTTTATTGCAGCTTATAATGGTTACAAATAAAGCAATAGCATCAC
AAATTTCACAAATAAAGCATTTTTTTCACTGCATTCTAGTTGTGGTTTGTCCAAACTCATCAATGTATCT
TATCATGTCTGGCTCTAGCTATCCCGCCCCTAACTCCGCCCATCCCGCCCCTAACTCCGCCCAGTTCCGC
CCATTCTCCGCCCCATGGCTGACTAATTTTTTTTATTTATGCAGAGGCCGAGGCCGCCTCGGCCTCTGAG
CTATTCCAGAAGTAGTGAGGAGGCTTTTTTGGAGGCCTAGGGACGTACCCAATTCGCCCTATAGTGAGTC
GTATTACGCGCGCTCACTGGCCGTCGTTTTACAACGTCGTGACTGGGAAAACCCTGGCGTTACCCAACTT
AATCGCCTTGCAGCACATCCCCCTTTCGCCAGCTGGCGTAATAGCGAAGAGGCCCGCACCGATCGCCCTT
CCCAACAGTTGCGCAGCCTGAATGGCGAATGGG
[124 nt withheld, positions 10114-10237]
C
[91 nt withheld, positions 10239-10329]
A
[49 nt withheld, positions 10331-10379]
CCTTTGACGTTGGAGTCCACGTTCTTT
[37 nt withheld, positions 10407-10443]
ACCCTATCTCGGTCTATTCTTTTGATTTATAAGGGATTTTGCCGATTTCGGCCTATTGGTTAAAAAATGA
GCTGATTTAACAAAAATTTAACGCGAATTTTAACAAAATATTAACGCTTACAATTTAGGTGGCACTTTTC
GGGGAAATGTGCGCGGAACCCCTATTTGTTTATTTTTCTAAATACATTCAAATATGTATCCGCTCATGAG
ACAATAACCCTGATAAATGCTTCAATAATATTGAAAAAGGAAGAGTATGAGTATTCAACATTTCCGTGTC
GCCCTTATTCCCTTTTTTGCGGCATTTTGCCTTCCTGTTTTTGCTCACCCAGAAACGCTGGTGAAAGTAA
AAGATGCTGAAGATCAGTTGGGTGCACGAGTGGGTTACATCGAACTGGATCTCAACAGCGGTAAGATCCT
TGAGAGTTTTCGCCCCGAAGAACGTTTTCCAATGATGAGCACTTTTAAAGTTCTGCTATGTGGCGCGGTA
TTATCCCGTATTGACGCCGGGCAAGAGCAACTCGGTCGCCGCATACACTATTCTCAGAATGACTTGGTTG
AGTACTCACCAGTCACAGAAAAGCATCTTACGGATGGCATGACAGTAAGAGAATTATGCAGTGCTGCCAT
AACCATGAGTGATAACACTGCGGCCAACTTACTTCTGACAACGATCGGAGGACCGAAGGAGCTAACCGCT
TTTTTGCACAACATGGGGGATCATGTAACTCGCCTTGATCGTTGGGAACCGGAGCTGAATGAAGCCATAC
CAAACGACGAGCGTGACACCACGATGCCTGTAGCAATGGCAACAACGTTGCGCAAACTATTAACTGGCGA
ACTACTTACTCTAGCTTCCCGGCAACAATTAATAGACTGGATGGAGGCGGATAAAGTTGCAGGACCACTT
CTGCGCTCGGCCCTTCCGGCTGGCTGGTTTATTGCTGATAAATCTGGAGCCGGTGAGCGTGGGTCTCGCG
GTATCATTGCAGCACTGGGGCCAGATGGTAAGCCCTCCCGTATCGTAGTTATCTACACGACGGGGAGTCA
GGCAACTATGGATGAACGAAATAGACAGATCGCTGAGATAGGTGCCTCACTGATTAAGCATTGGTAACTG
TCAGACCAAGTTTACTCATATATACTTTAGATTGATTTAAAACTTCATTTTTAATTTAAAAGGATCTAGG
TGAAGATCCTTTTTGATAATCTCATGACCAAAATCCCTTAACGTGAGTTTTCGTTCCACTGAGCGTCAGA
CCCCGTAGAAAAGATCAAAGGATCTTCTTGAGATCCTTTTTTTCTGCGCGTAATCTGCTGCTTGCAAACA
AAAAAACCACCGCTACCAGCGGTGGTTTGTTTGCCGGATCAAGAGCTACCAACTCTTTTTCCGAAGGTAA
CTGGCTTCAGCAGAGCGCAGATACCAAATACTGTTCTTCTAGTGTAGCCGTAGTTAGGCCACCACTTCAA
GAACTCTGTAGCACCGCCTACATACCTCGCTCTGCTAATCCTGTTACCAGTGGCTGCTGCCAGTGGCGAT
AAGTCGTGTCTTACCGGGTTGGACTCAAGACGATAGTTACCGGATAAGGCGCAGCGGTCGGGCTGAACGG
GGGGTTCGTGCACACAGCCCAGCTTGGAGCGAACGACCTACACCGAACTGAGATACCTACAGCGTGAGCT
ATGAGAAAGCGCCACGCTTCCCGAAGGGAGAAAGGCGGACAGGTATCCGGTAAGCGGCAGGGTCGGAACA
GGAGAGCGCACGAGGGAGCTTCCAGGGGGAAACGCCTGGTATCTTTATAGTCCTGTCGGGTTTCGCCACC
TCTGACTTGAGCGTCGATTTTTGTGATGCTCGTCAGGGGGGCGGAGCCTATGGAAAAACGCCAGCAACGC
GGCCTTTTTACGGTTCCTGGCCTTTTGCTGGCCTTTTGC
